>Addgene plasmid #15486 | L1-I219T | addgene partial sequence | sequence record 22164 | 15486 with CMV-F
GCAGAGCTCTCTGGCTACTAGAGACCCACTGCTTACTGGCTTATCGAAATTAATACGACTCACTATAGGG
AGACCCAAGCTTGGTACCGAGCTCGGATCCACTAGTAACGGCCGCCAGTGTGCTGGAATTCCGGCGCCGG
GAAAGATGGTCGTGGCGCTGCGGTACGTGTGGCCTCTCCTCCTCTGCAGCCCCTGCCTGCTTATCCAGAT
CCCCGAGGAATATGAAGGACACCATGTGATGGAGCCACCTGTCATCACGGAACAGTCTCCACGGCGCCTG
GTTGTCTTCCCCACAGATGACATCAGCCTCAAGTGTGAGGCCAGTGGCAAGCCCGAAGTGCAGTTCCGCT
GGACGAGGGATGGTGTCCACTTCAAACCCAAGGAAGAGCTGGGTGTGACCGTGTACCAGTCGCCCCACTC
TGGCTCCTTCACCATCACGGGCAACAACAGCAACTTTGCTCAGAGGTTCCAGGGCATCTACCGCTGCTTT
GCCAGCAATAAGCTGGGCACCGCCATGTCCCATGAGATCCGGCTCATGGCCGAGGGTGCCCCCAAGTGGC
CAAAGGAGACAGTGAAGCCCGTGGAGGTGGAGGAAGGGGAGTCAGTGGTTCTGCCTTGCAACCCTCCCCC
AAGTGCAGAGCCTCTCCGGATCTACTGGATGAACAGCAAGATCTTGCACATCAAG
