>Addgene plasmid #15486 | L1-I219T | addgene partial sequence | sequence record 22165 | 15486 with BGHrev
TATAGAATAGGGCCCTCTAGATGCATGCTCGAGCGGCCGCCAGTGTGATGGATATCTGCAGAATTCCGGA
TCTGCCCAAGCTGGGGCAGAGCAGCGTGTGCCCAGGAAGGGGTGCAGCTGGGTTTTGGCAATAAAGTGGG
GACCGGGTGGTAGGAAGGGGATCCGAGGCAGCAAGTTCTCCTCTGCCCCAACTCCAGCCTCCCATGGGCC
TGCTGGAGAGGGAGGGGCCTGGATCCCAAGGCCAGGGGCACAGCATCTCCTGTCCTGGACTCCACTATTC
TAGGGCCACGGCAGGGTTGATGGGGGAAGTGGCCCCTGAGCTGTCATTGCCCCCTGCCGCCTCCTTCTCC
TTCTTGCCACTGTACTGGCCAATGAACGAACCATCCTCGTTGAACTGAACATCCACGCTGCCCCCATAAT
CGGCCAGGCTGTCGTCACTGCCCAGGGGCTTGATGTCCCCGTTGAGCGATGGCTGGCTGCTGCCAAAGGC
CTTCTCCTCGTTGTCACTCTCCAGGGACCTGTACTCGCCGAAGGTCTCATCTTTCATCGGTCGGGCCTCA
GAGTCCACCTGGGTGTCCTCCTTATCCTTCACTGAGTATTTGCCGCCCTTGCTGCGCTTGATGAAGCAGA
GGATGAGCAGGACGAGGAGCANGAGGATGATGGCACTCACAAAGCCGATGAACCAGCCCTCAGTGGCGAA
GCCAGCAGGAGGGAGCCTCACGCGGCCTGTGCCATT
