[The description below was written by a language model from this plasmid's Addgene catalogue record.]
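Description:
L1-I219T is a pcDNA3-based plasmid carrying a human L1CAM (neural cell adhesion molecule L1) cDNA of about 3.7 kb with a single missense substitution, isoleucine 219 to threonine. The insert was placed into the roughly 5.45 kb backbone as an EcoRI fragment, with the site preserved at both ends, so the insert can be excised with that one enzyme but its orientation is not fixed by the cloning strategy. The T7 and SP6 primer sites that flank the pcDNA3 polylinker are listed for sequencing across the junctions. The plasmid is maintained in E. coli as a high-copy replicon under ampicillin selection.

The catalogue lists the vector type as bacterial expression. However, pcDNA3 is generally known as a mammalian expression backbone in which a CMV promoter drives the insert, followed by a polyadenylation signal, with a neomycin resistance cassette for selecting stable transfectants. No feature table accompanies this record, so these elements are inferred from the backbone name rather than confirmed for this construct, and no epitope tags or reporters are recorded.

The associated publication examined how pathological missense mutations in L1 affect neurite outgrowth and branching on an L1 substrate. This places the construct among a set of disease-associated L1 point mutants. L1CAM mutations underlie X-linked neurological disorders, as reflected in gene aliases such as HSAS, MASA and SPG1. The plasmid is suited to expressing the I219T variant in cells for comparison with wild-type L1 in studies of adhesion, neurite growth or protein function.
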