Addgene plasmid #15486: L1-I219T
Depositing lab: Vance Lemmon. Depositing organization: Case Western Reserve University. Publication: Pathological missense mutations of neural cell adhesion molecule L1 affect neurite outgrowth and branching on an L1 substrate. Cheng L, Lemmon V. Mol Cell Neurosci. 2004 Dec . 27(4):522-30. 10.1016/j.mcn.2004.08.005 PubMed 15555929.
Backbone
  Vector backbone: pcDNA3
  Backbone size w/o insert (bp): 5450
  Vector type: Bacterial Expression
Growth in bacteria
  Bacterial resistance: Ampicillin, 100 μg/mL
  Growth temperature: 37°C
  Growth strain: DH5alpha
  Copy number: High Copy
Gene/Insert
  Gene/Insert name: L1-I219T (alt name: L1 point mutation)
  Species: H. sapiens (human)
  Insert size (bp): 3700
  Mutation: Isoleucine 219 changed to Threonine
  Entrez Gene: L1CAM (a.k.a. CAML1, CD171, HSAS, HSAS1, HYCX, MASA, MIC5, N-CAM-L1, N-CAML1, NCAM-L1, S10, SPG1)
  Cloning method: Restriction Enzyme; 5′ cloning site EcoRI (not destroyed); 3′ cloning site EcoRI (not destroyed)
  Sequencing primers: 5′ T7; 3′ SP6
Terms and licenses: Academic/Nonprofit Terms; Industry Terms: Not Available to Industry
How to cite: L1-I219T was a gift from Vance Lemmon (Addgene plasmid # 15486 ; http://n2t.net/addgene:15486 ; RRID:Addgene_15486)
